>Addgene plasmid #8680 | HOXC13(human) GSTfusion-pET | addgene partial sequence | sequence record 17392 | pGEX5
TNGGGGCATCTCAATCGGATGGTTACTAGTGGTTCTGGTCATCACCATCACCATCACTCCGCGGGATCTG
GTGCCACGCGGTAGTACTGCAATTGGTATGAAAGAAACCGCTTGCTGCTAAATTCGAACGCCAGCACATG
GACAGCCCAGATCTGGGTACCGGTGGTGGCTCCGGTGATGACGACGACAAGAGTCCCATGGGATATCGGG
GATCCGAATTCATGACGACTTCGCTGCTCCTGGATCCACGCTGGCCGGAGAGCCTTATGTACGTCTATGA
GGACAGCGCGGCGGAGAGCGGCATCGGCGGNGGCGGCGGAGGAGGAGGCGGCGGCACGGGCGGAGCGGGG
GGTGGCTGCAGCGNATCGAGCCCCGGCAAAGCCCCGAGCATGGATGGTCTGGGCAGCAGCTGTCCGGCCA
GCCACTGCCGCGACCTGCTTCCGCACCCCGTGCTGGGCCGCCCGCCGGCTCCCCTGGGCGCCCCTCAGGG
CGCCGTCTATACNGACATCCCGGCCCCGGAGGCGGNGCGCCAGTGTGCCCCGNCGCCCGNACCCCCCACC
TCGTCCAGNGCCACCCTGGGCTACGAGCTACCCCTTTGGGNGCAGCTACTANNGCTGCCNNCTGTCGCAN
AACNTTNAACCTGCAGCATAAGNCTTGCNCCTACCNCCCGNGNGAANAATACCNGNAACCCATNNTGCGC
CATGCCNTNTAATGACNGTCCTCTAGGTCNNGGAGTGACCTTCTAATCCAGGTTTNNGNGTTCTACAAGG
GATANCCTNTNCTNANTTTTCGGGGNTNCCNGATAAANTTTCCGGACNGGTNANAATCTTNTC
