[The description below was written by a language model from this plasmid's Addgene catalogue record.]
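Description:
HOXC13(human) GSTfusion-pET is a bacterial expression plasmid built on the Novagen pET41a backbone (about 5.4 kb without insert) for producing the human homeodomain protein HOXC13 as a glutathione S-transferase fusion in E. coli. It is selected with kanamycin and is listed as high copy. No feature table accompanies the record, so individual backbone elements are not itemised. pET-series vectors generally drive expression from a T7 promoter under lac operator control, which requires a host strain supplying T7 RNA polymerase. The use of a T7 sequencing primer for the 5′ end of the insert fits this arrangement.

The insert is a roughly 995 bp fragment of human HOXC13 (also known as HOX3G), placed by restriction cloning between EcoRI, which remains intact, and XhoI, which was destroyed during cloning. The GST tag is encoded by the backbone and sits at the N terminus of the fusion, allowing affinity purification on glutathione resin and often helping solubility. The record does not say whether other backbone-encoded tags are retained in frame, nor whether the insert spans the full coding sequence. No sequence mutation is listed. The entry in that field simply notes that protein production was confirmed by Coomassie blue staining. Part of the plasmid was derived from an earlier construct made in another laboratory.

The record does not state a specific purpose. A GST fusion of this type is typically used to make recombinant protein for antibody generation or validation, pull-down assays or DNA-binding studies, and the associated publication concerns HOX protein localisation during fetal skin development.
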