Addgene plasmid #8680: HOXC13(human) GSTfusion-pET
Depositing lab: Corey Largman. Depositing organization: San Francisco VA Health Care System. Publication: HOXB13 homeodomain protein is cytoplasmic throughout fetal skin development. Komuves LG, Ma XK, Stelnicki E, Rozenfeld S, Oda Y, Largman C. Dev Dyn 2003 Jun;227(2):192-202. 10.1002/dvdy.10290 PubMed 12761847.
Backbone
  Vector backbone: pET41a
  Backbone manufacturer: Novagen
  Backbone size w/o insert (bp): 5400
  Vector type: Bacterial Expression
Growth in bacteria
  Bacterial resistance: Kanamycin, 50 μg/mL
  Growth temperature: 37°C
  Growth strain: DH5alpha
  Copy number: High Copy
Gene/Insert
  Gene/Insert name: HOXC13 (alt name: HOX3G)
  Species: H. sapiens (human)
  Insert size (bp): 995
  Mutation: makes protein by Coomassie blue staining
  GenBank ID: NM_017410
  Entrez Gene: HOXC13 (a.k.a. ECTD9, HOX3, HOX3G)
  Tag / fusion protein: GST (N terminal on backbone)
  Cloning method: Restriction Enzyme; 5′ cloning site EcoRI (not destroyed); 3′ cloning site XhoI (destroyed during cloning)
  Sequencing primers: 5′ T7
Resource information
  A portion of this plasmid was derived from a plasmid made by: Alexander Awgulewitsch
Terms and licenses: Academic/Nonprofit Terms; Industry Terms: Not Available to Industry
Depositor comments: Tkatchenko et al Development 128: 1547-1558 (2001)
How to cite: HOXC13(human) GSTfusion-pET was a gift from Corey Largman (Addgene plasmid # 8680 ; http://n2t.net/addgene:8680 ; RRID:Addgene_8680)
